Addgene plasmid #99897: pYPQ141B2.0
Purpose: (Empty Backbone) Express single gRNA with gRNA2.0 scaffold (with four MS2 binding sites) under AtU3 promoter
Depositing lab: Yiping Qi. Depositing organization: University of Maryland, College Park. Publication: Robust transcriptional activation in plants using multiplexed CRISPR-Act2.0 and mTALE-Act systems. Lowder LG, Zhou J, Zhang Y, Malzahn A, Zhong Z, Hsieh TF, Voytas DF, Zhang Y, Qi Y. Mol Plant. 2017 Nov 29. pii: S1674-2052(17)30344-1. doi: 10.1016/j.molp.2017.11.010. PubMed 29197638.
Backbone
  Vector backbone: unknown
  Vector type: Plant Expression, CRISPR
  Promoter: AtU3
Growth in bacteria
  Bacterial resistance: Spectinomycin, 50 μg/mL
  Growth temperature: 37°C
  Growth strain: DH5alpha
  Copy number: Unknown
Gene/Insert
  Cloning method: Restriction Enzyme
Terms and licenses: Academic/Nonprofit Terms; Industry Terms: Not Available to Industry
How to cite: pYPQ141B2.0 was a gift from Yiping Qi (Addgene plasmid # 99897 ; http://n2t.net/addgene:99897 ; RRID:Addgene_99897)
