[The description below was written by a language model from this plasmid's Addgene catalogue record and pLannotate feature annotations shown in this document.]
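Description:
pYPQ141B2.0 is an empty guide-RNA entry plasmid for plant CRISPR work, designed to express a single gRNA from the Arabidopsis U3 (AtU3) small-RNA promoter. The catalogue lists the backbone as unknown, but the annotated 3,553-nt sequence (labelled a partial NGS result) has the layout of a Gateway entry-type clone. A high-copy ColE1/pUC-type origin supports replication in E. coli. An aadA (SmR) gene provides spectinomycin/streptomycin resistance, consistent with the listed spectinomycin selection. It is preceded by fragments of an integron Pc promoter and of a gentamicin resistance gene. The rrnB T1 and T2 terminators, small lacI and lacZα fragments and two T7 promoter matches appear to be backbone remnants.

The payload lies between attL-type recombination sites. An attL1 fragment overlapping an attB5 core match (possibly an attL5-type site) sits on one side and attL2 on the other, so the gRNA cassette can be moved by an LR reaction into a destination vector. Within this interval the software detects segments of the Streptococcus pyogenes Cas9 gRNA scaffold interrupted by MS2 stem loops. This is the "gRNA2.0" scaffold, in which hairpins bound by the bacteriophage MS2 coat protein let the guide recruit MS2-fused effector proteins. The catalogue states four MS2 binding sites, whereas the automated annotation flags only two stem loops. The AtU3 promoter itself is not annotated and presumably occupies the unannotated stretch upstream of the scaffold.

A user-chosen spacer is inserted by restriction-enzyme cloning, although the record does not name the enzyme or site. The associated work concerns multiplexed CRISPR-Act2.0 transcriptional activation in plants, which points to targeted gene activation as the intended use.
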