Features (pLannotate 1.2.2; 17 found; start..end, strand, type, name):
     50..133     +  protein_bind   attL1 (fragment): mutant version of attL; recombination site for the Gateway® LR reaction LR Clonase™
    124..144     +  protein_bind   attB5: mutant version of attB; core recombination site for the Gateway® BP reaction BP Clonase™
    557..575     +  misc_RNA       MS2 stem loop: stem loop that binds the bacteriophage MS2 coat protein
    586..622     +  misc_RNA       gRNA scaffold (fragment): guide RNA scaffold for the Streptococcus pyogenes CRISPR/Cas9 system
    627..645     +  misc_RNA       MS2 stem loop: stem loop that binds the bacteriophage MS2 coat protein
    656..675     +  misc_RNA       gRNA scaffold (fragment): guide RNA scaffold for the Streptococcus pyogenes CRISPR/Cas9 system
    878..977     -  protein_bind   attL2: mutant version of attL; recombination site for the Gateway® LR reaction LR Clonase™
    995..1013    -  promoter       T7 promoter: promoter for bacteriophage T7 RNA polymerase
   1030..1048    -  promoter       T7 promoter: promoter for bacteriophage T7 RNA polymerase
   1238..1261    +  promoter       Pc promoter (fragment): intI1 (promoter lies within the coding sequence); class 1 integron promoter
   1437..1493    +  CDS            GmR (fragment): gentamycin acetyltransferase; aacC1; confers resistance to gentamycin
   1500..2291    +  CDS            SmR: aminoglycoside adenylyltransferase (Murphy, 1985); aadA; confers resistance to spectinomycin and streptomycin
   2384..2972    +  rep_origin     ori: high-copy-number ColE1/pMB1/pBR322/pUC origin of replication
   3155..3247    +  CDS            lacI (fragment): lac repressor; lacI; The lac repressor binds to the lac operator to inhibit transcription in E. coli. This inhibition can be relieved by adding lactose or isopropyl-β-D-thiogalactopyranoside (IPTG).
   3302..3329    -  terminator     rrnB T2 terminator: transcription terminator T2 from the E. coli rrnB gene
   3461..3504    +  terminator     rrnB T1 terminator: Escherichia coli rrnB; transcription terminator T1 from the E. coli rrnB gene
   3551..34      -  CDS            lacZα (fragment) (across the origin): LacZα fragment of β-galactosidase; lacZ fragment
>Addgene plasmid #99897 | pYPQ141B2.0 | addgene full sequence | sequence record 203143 | Addgene Partial NGS Result
TTCCCAGTCACGACGTTGTAAAACGACGGCCAGTCTTAAGCTCGGGCCCAATAATGATTTTATTTTGACT
GATAGTGACCTGTTCGTTGCAACAAATTGATGAGCAATGCTTTTTTATAATGCCAACTTTGTATACAAAA
GTTGCCCCATGGCGTTCCCTCTAGATAACGCAGGATCCTATTTACTTTAAATTTTTCTTATGGCTCAGCC
TGTGATGGATAACTGAATCAAACAAATGGCGTCTGGGTTTAAGAACATCTGTTTTGGCTATGTTGGACGA
AACAAGTGAACTTTTAGGATCAACTTCCGTTTATATACGGAGCTTATATCGAGCAATAAGATAAGTGGGC
TTTTTATGTAATTTAATGGGCTATCGTCCATATATTCACTAATACCCATGCCCAGTACCCATGTATGCGT
TTCATATAAGCTCCTAATTTCTCCCACATCGCTCAAATCTAAACAAATCTTGTTGTATATATAACACTGA
GGGAGCACCATTGGTCAGAGACGAGATCTAGTCTGAGTCGACCGTCTCTGTTTTAGAGCTAGGCCAACAT
GAGGATCACCCATGTCTGCAGGGCCTAGCAAGTTAAAATAAGGCTAGTCCGTTATCAACTTGGCCAACAT
GAGGATCACCCATGTCTGCAGGGCCAAGTGGCACCGAGTCGGTGCTTTTTTTTCCCTTTCCTTTTTTCTT
TTTTTTGCCATAAACTTAAATTTGTATATCGATCATTGTAGATATTGAAAACCTAGAACAAACCAACATC
CATGTGAATGTCTTTCATGACTGATTTAGAGATAATTCTTGAATTTTGGAACTAGAATCTATAATGAGCC
TAAATTAAAACATTGTGAACTAGTAAGGGCGAATTCGACCCAGCTTTCTTGTACAAAGTTGGCATTATAA
AAAATAATTGCTCATCAATTTGTTGCAACGAACAGGTCACTATCAGTCAAAATAAAATCATTATTTGCCA
TCCAGCTGATATCCCCTATAGTGAGTCGTATTACATGGTCATAGCATCCCCTATAGTGAGTCGTATTACA
TGGTCATAGCTGTTTCCTGGCAGCTCTGGCCCGTGTCTCAAAATCTCTGATGTTACATTGCACAAGATAA
AAATATATCATCATGCCTCCTCTGGACCAGCCAGGACAGAAATGCCTCGACTTCGCTGCTACCCAAGGTT
GCCGGGTGACGCACACCGTGGAAACGGATGAAGGCACGAACCCAGTGGACATAAGCCTGTTCGGTTCGTA
AGCTGTAATGCAAGTAGCGTATGCGCTCACGCAACTGGTCCAGAACCTTGACCGAACGCAGCGGTGGTAA
CGGCGCAGTGGCGGTTTTCATGGCTTGTTATGACTGTTTTTTTGGGGTACAGTCTATGCCTCGGGCATCC
AAGCAGCAAGCGCGTTACGCCGTGGGTCGATGTTTGATGTTATGGAGCAGCAACGATGTTACGCAGCAGG
GCAGTCGCCCTAAAACAAAGTTAAACATTATGAGGGAAGCGGTGATCGCCGAAGTATCGACTCAACTATC
AGAGGTAGTTGGCGTCATCGAGCGCCATCTCGAACCGACGTTGCTGGCCGTACATTTGTACGGCTCCGCA
GTGGATGGCGGCCTGAAGCCACACAGTGATATTGATTTGCTGGTTACGGTGACCGTAAGGCTTGATGAAA
CAACGCGGCGAGCTTTGATCAACGACCTTTTGGAAACTTCGGCTTCCCCTGGAGAGAGCGAGATTCTCCG
CGCTGTAGAAGTCACCATTGTTGTGCACGACGACATCATTCCGTGGCGTTATCCAGCTAAGCGCGAACTG
CAATTTGGAGAATGGCAGCGCAATGACATTCTTGCAGGTATCTTCGAGCCAGCCACGATCGACATTGATC
TGGCTATCTTGCTGACAAAAGCAAGAGAACATAGCGTTGCCTTGGTAGGTCCAGCGGCGGAGGAACTCTT
TGATCCGGTTCCTGAACAGGATCTATTTGAGGCGCTAAATGAAACCTTAACGCTATGGAACTCGCCGCCC
GACTGGGCTGGCGATGAGCGAAATGTAGTGCTTACGTTGTCCCGCATTTGGTACAGCGCAGTAACCGGCA
AAATCGCGCCGAAGGATGTCGCTGCCGACTGGGCAATGGAGCGCCTGCCGGCCCAGTATCAGCCCGTCAT
ACTTGAAGCTAGACAGGCTTATCTTGGACAAGAAGAAGATCGCTTGGCCTCGCGCGCAGATCAGTTGGAA
GAATTTGTCCACTACGTGAAAGGCGAGATCACCAAGGTAGTCGGCAAATAACCCTCGAGCCACCCATGAC
CAAAATCCCTTAACGTGAGTTACGCGTCGTTCCACTGAGCGTCAGACCCCGTAGAAAAGATCAAAGGATC
TTCTTGAGATCCTTTTTTTCTGCGCGTAATCTGCTGCTTGCAAACAAAAAAACCACCGCTACCAGCGGTG
GTTTGTTTGCCGGATCAAGAGCTACCAACTCTTTTTCCGAAGGTAACTGGCTTCAGCAGAGCGCAGATAC
CAAATACTGTTCTTCTAGTGTAGCCGTAGTTAGGCCACCACTTCAAGAACTCTGTAGCACCGCCTACATA
CCTCGCTCTGCTAATCCTGTTACCAGTGGCTGCTGCCAGTGGCGATAAGTCGTGTCTTACCGGGTTGGAC
TCAAGACGATAGTTACCGGATAAGGCGCAGCGGTCGGGCTGAACGGGGGGTTCGTGCACACAGCCCAGCT
TGGAGCGAACGACCTACACCGAACTGAGATACCTACAGCGTGAGCTATGAGAAAGCGCCACGCTTCCCGA
AGGGAGAAAGGCGGACAGGTATCCGGTAAGCGGCAGGGTCGGAACAGGAGAGCGCACGAGGGAGCTTCCA
GGGGGAAACGCCTGGTATCTTTATAGTCCTGTCGGGTTTCGCCACCTCTGACTTGAGCGTCGATTTTTGT
GATGCTCGTCAGGGGGGCGGAGCCTATGGAAAAACGCCAGCAACGCGGCCTTTTTACGGTTCCTGGCCTT
TTGCTGGCCTTTTGCTCACATGTTCTTTCCTGCGTTATCCCCTGATTCTGTGGATAACCGTATTACCGCC
TTTGAGTGAGCTGATACCGCTCGCCGCAGCCGAACGACCGAGCGCAGCGAGTCAGTGAGCGAGGAAGCGG
AAGAGCGCCCAATACGCAAACCGCCTCTCCCCGCGCGTTGGCCGATTCATTAATGCAGCTGGCACGACAG
GTTTCCCGACTGGAAAGCGGGCAGTGAGCGCAACGCAATTAATACGCGTACCGCGAGCCAGGAAGAGTTT
GTAGAAACGCAAAAAGGCCATCCGTCAGGATGGCCTTCTGCTTAGTTTGATGCCTGGCAGTTTATGGCGG
GCGTCCTGCCCGCCACCCTCCGGGCCGTTGCTTCACAACGTTCAAATCCGCTCCCGGCGGATTTGTCCTA
CTCAGGAGAGCGTTCACCGACAAACAACAGATAAAACGAAAGGCCCAGTCTTCCGACTGAGCCTTTCGTT
TTATTTGATGCCTGGCAGTTCCCTACTCTCGCGTTAACGCTTGCATGGATGTT
